>Addgene plasmid #221333 | pET28a-FKBP-STING(pLxIS) | addgene full sequence | sequence record 438971 | Addgene NGS Result
GGATCCGCCACCATGGGCGTTCAAGTAGAAACAATATCTCCAGGAGACGGGCGTACATTTCCTAAGCGTG
GCCAAACTTGCGTAGTCCATTATACCGGCATGCTGGAGGACGGTAAGAAGGTCGATAGCTCTAGAGACCG
TAACAAACCTTTCAAATTTATGCTGGGGAAACAGGAGGTTATCCGTGGTTGGGAGGAAGGCGTGGCCCAA
ATGTCCGTTGGGCAGCGTGCTAAGTTAACCATCTCGCCAGATTACGCATATGGGGCTACAGGCCATCCTG
GGATCATTCCCCCGCATGCGACACTTGTGTTTGATGTAGAGCTGTTGAAGTTGGAGACGCGGGGAGTTCA
AGTCGAAACGATTTCACCAGGTGATGGACGCACCTTTCCTAAACGGGGACAAACGTGCGTCGTGCATTAC
ACCGGTATGCTGGAAGACGGCAAGAAAGTCGATTCAAGCCGCGATAGAAATAAACCCTTCAAATTCATGC
TTGGAAAACAGGAAGTAATACGCGGATGGGAAGAGGGTGTGGCGCAAATGTCTGTCGGGCAAAGAGCTAA
ACTGACAATAAGTCCTGATTACGCGTACGGTGCGACTGGGCACCCTGGTATCATTCCGCCGCACGCGACA
CTTGTCTTCGACGTCGAGTTACTTAAGCTTGAGACGCGGGGGGTGCAGGTAGAGACTATTTCGCCCGGTG
ACGGAAGAACTTTCCCAAAGCGGGGACAGACCTGTGTTGTCCACTACACTGGGATGTTGGAGGATGGTAA
GAAAGTTGACTCAAGTCGTGATCGCAACAAACCCTTTAAGTTTATGCTTGGGAAGCAGGAAGTCATCAGA
GGTTGGGAAGAAGGCGTAGCTCAGATGTCAGTGGGACAACGGGCCAAATTAACCATCAGTCCAGACTACG
CCTACGGAGCCACCGGTCACCCAGGGATCATACCACCTCACGCAACCTTAGTGTTCGATGTGGAACTTTT
AAAGTTAGAGACGCGCGGTGTACAAGTGGAAACAATCAGTCCAGGGGATGGGAGAACATTCCCCAAAAGA
GGCCAGACGTGTGTCGTGCACTATACGGGGATGTTAGAAGATGGGAAAAAGGTCGATTCGTCACGCGACC
GCAACAAACCGTTTAAATTCATGTTGGGAAAGCAGGAGGTGATTCGCGGCTGGGAGGAAGGTGTGGCACA
GATGAGCGTGGGCCAGAGAGCAAAACTGACTATCTCTCCTGATTATGCCTACGGCGCGACGGGCCACCCT
GGCATAATTCCACCCCACGCTACCCTGGTATTCGATGTCGAGCTTCTGAAGCTTGAGGGTGCTGGGGCTG
GGGCTGTTACAATGAATGCGCCTATGACTAGTGTGGCCCCGCCGCCTTCGGTTTTATCACAGGAGCCGCG
GCTGTTAATTAGCGGTATGGATCAACCGCTGCCTCTTCGGACCGATTTGATCTGATAAGAATTCGAGCTC
CGTCGACAAGCTTGCGGCCGCACTCGAGCACCACCACCACCACCACTGAGATCCGGCTGCTAACAAAGCC
CGAAAGGAAGCTGAGTTGGCTGCTGCCACCGCTGAGCAATAACTAGCATAACCCCTTGGGGCCTCTAAAC
GGGTCTTGAGGGGTTTTTTGCTGAAAGGAGGAACTATATCCGGATTGGCGAATGGG
[124 nt withheld, positions 1667-1790]
C
[91 nt withheld, positions 1792-1882]
A
[49 nt withheld, positions 1884-1932]
CCTTTGACGTTGGAGTCCACGTTCTTT
[37 nt withheld, positions 1960-1996]
ACCCTATCTCGGTCTATTCTTTTGATTTATAAGGGATTTTGCCGATTTCGGCCTATTGGTTAAAAAATGA
GCTGATTTAACAAAAATTTAACGCGAATTTTAACAAAATATTAACGCTTACAATTTAGGTGGCACTTTTC
GGGGAAATGTGCGCGGAACCCCTATTTGTTTATTTTTCTAAATACATTCAAATATGTATCCGCTCATGAA
TTAATTCTTAGAAAAACTCATCGAGCATCAAATGAAACTGCAATTTATTCATATCAGGATTATCAATACC
ATATTTTTGAAAAAGCCGTTTCTGTAATGAAGGAGAAAACTCACCGAGGCAGTTCCATAGGATGGCAAGA
TCCTGGTATCGGTCTGCGATTCCGACTCGTCCAACATCAATACAACCTATTAATTTCCCCTCGTCAAAAA
TAAGGTTATCAAGTGAGAAATCACCATGAGTGACGACTGAATCCGGTGAGAATGGCAAAAGTTTATGCAT
TTCTTTCCAGACTTGTTCAACAGGCCAGCCATTACGCTCGTCATCAAAATCACTCGCATCAACCAAACCG
TTATTCATTCGTGATTGCGCCTGAGCGAGACGAAATACGCGATCGCTGTTAAAAGGACAATTACAAACAG
GAATCGAATGCAACCGGCGCAGGAACACTGCCAGCGCATCAACAATATTTTCACCTGAATCAGGATATTC
TTCTAATACCTGGAATGCTGTTTTCCCGGGGATCGCAGTGGTGAGTAACCATGCATCATCAGGAGTACGG
ATAAAATGCTTGATGGTCGGAAGAGGCATAAATTCCGTCAGCCAGTTTAGTCTGACCATCTCATCTGTAA
CATCATTGGCAACGCTACCTTTGCCATGTTTCAGAAACAACTCTGGCGCATCGGGCTTCCCATACAATCG
ATAGATTGTCGCACCTGATTGCCCGACATTATCGCGAGCCCATTTATACCCATATAAATCAGCATCCATG
TTGGAATTTAATCGCGGCCTAGAGCAAGACGTTTCCCGTTGAATATGGCTCATAACACCCCTTGTATTAC
TGTTTATGTAAGCAGACAGTTTTATTGTTCATGACCAAAATCCCTTAACGTGAGTTTTCGTTCCACTGAG
CGTCAGACCCCGTAGAAAAGATCAAAGGATCTTCTTGAGATCCTTTTTTTCTGCGCGTAATCTGCTGCTT
GCAAACAAAAAAACCACCGCTACCAGCGGTGGTTTGTTTGCCGGATCAAGAGCTACCAACTCTTTTTCCG
AAGGTAACTGGCTTCAGCAGAGCGCAGATACCAAATACTGTCCTTCTAGTGTAGCCGTAGTTAGGCCACC
ACTTCAAGAACTCTGTAGCACCGCCTACATACCTCGCTCTGCTAATCCTGTTACCAGTGGCTGCTGCCAG
TGGCGATAAGTCGTGTCTTACCGGGTTGGACTCAAGACGATAGTTACCGGATAAGGCGCAGCGGTCGGGC
TGAACGGGGGGTTCGTGCACACAGCCCAGCTTGGAGCGAACGACCTACACCGAACTGAGATACCTACAGC
GTGAGCTATGAGAAAGCGCCACGCTTCCCGAAGGGAGAAAGGCGGACAGGTATCCGGTAAGCGGCAGGGT
CGGAACAGGAGAGCGCACGAGGGAGCTTCCAGGGGGAAACGCCTGGTATCTTTATAGTCCTGTCGGGTTT
CGCCACCTCTGACTTGAGCGTCGATTTTTGTGATGCTCGTCAGGGGGGCGGAGCCTATGGAAAAACGCCA
GCAACGCGGCCTTTTTACGGTTCCTGGCCTTTTGCTGGCCTTTTGCTCACATGTTCTTTCCTGCGTTATC
CCCTGATTCTGTGGATAACCGTATTACCGCCTTTGAGTGAGCTGATACCGCTCGCCGCAGCCGAACGACC
GAGCGCAGCGAGTCAGTGAGCGAGGAAGCGGAAGAGCGCCTGATGCGGTATTTTCTCCTTACGCATCTGT
GCGGTATTTCACACCGCAATGGTGCACTCTCAGTACAATCTGCTCTGATGCCGCATAGTTAAGCCAGTAT
ACACTCCGCTATCGCTACGTGACTGGGTCATGGCTGCGCCCCGACACCCGCCAACACCCGCTGACGCGCC
CTGACGGGCTTGTCTGCTCCCGGCATCCGCTTACAGACAAGCTGTGACCGTCTCCGGGAGCTGCATGTGT
CAGAGGTTTTCACCGTCATCACCGAAACGCGCGAGGCAGCTGCGGTAAAGCTCATCAGCGTGGTCGTGAA
GCGATTCACAGATGTCTGCCTGTTCATCCGCGTCCAGCTCGTTGAGTTTCTCCAGAAGCGTTAATGTCTG
GCTTCTGATAAAGCGGGCCATGTTAAGGGCGGTTTTTTCCTGTTTGGTCACTGATGCCTCCGTGTAAGGG
GGATTTCTGTTCATGGGGGTAATGATACCGATGAAACGAGAGAGGATGCTCACGATACGGGTTACTGATG
ATGAACATGCCCGGTTACTGGAACGTTGTGAGGGTAAACAACTGGCGGTATGGATGCGGCGGGACCAGAG
AAAAATCACTCAGGGTCAATGCCAGCGCTTCGTTAATACAGATGTAGGTGTTCCACAGGGTAGCCAGCAG
CATCCTGCGATGCAGATCCGGAACATAATGGTGCAGGGCGCTGACTTCCGCGTTTCCAGACTTTACGAAA
CACGGAAACCGAAGACCATTCATGTTGTTGCTCAGGTCGCAGACGTTTTGCAGCAGCAGTCGCTTCACGT
TCGCTCGCGTATCGGTGATTCATTCTGCTAACCAGTAAGGCAACCCCGCCAGCCTAGCCGGGTCCTCAAC
GACAGGAGCACGATCATGCGCACCCGTGGGGCCGCCATGCCGGCGATAATGGCCTGCTTCTCGCCGAAAC
GTTTGGTGGCGGGACCAGTGACGAAGGCTTGAGCGAGGGCGTGCAAGATTCCGAATACCGCAAGCGACAG
GCCGATCATCGTCGCGCTCCAGCGAAAGCGGTCCTCGCCGAAAATGACCCAGAGCGCTGCCGGCACCTGT
CCTACGAGTTGCATGATAAAGAAGACAGTCATAAGTGCGGCGACGATAGTCATGCCCCGCGCCCACCGGA
AGGAGCTGACTGGGTTGAAGGCTCTCAAGGGCATCGGTCGAGATCCCGGTGCCTAATGAGTGAGCTAACT
TACATTAATTGCGTTGCGCTCACTGCCCGCTTTCCAGTCGGGAAACCTGTCGTGCCAGCTGCATTAATGA
ATCGGCCAACGCGCGGGGAGAGGCGGTTTGCGTATTGGGCGCCAGGGTGGTTTTTCTTTTCACCAGTGAG
ACGGGCAACAGCTGATTGCCCTTCACCGCCTGGCCCTGAGAGAGTTGCAGCAAGCGGTCCACGCTGGTTT
GCCCCAGCAGGCGAAAATCCTGTTTGATGGTGGTTAACGGCGGGATATAACATGAGCTGTCTTCGGTATC
GTCGTATCCCACTACCGAGATATCCGCACCAACGCGCAGCCCGGACTCGGTAATGGCGCGCATTGCGCCC
AGCGCCATCTGATCGTTGGCAACCAGCATCGCAGTGGGAACGATGCCCTCATTCAGCATTTGCATGGTTT
GTTGAAAACCGGACATGGCACTCCAGTCGCCTTCCCGTTCCGCTATCGGCTGAATTTGATTGCGAGTGAG
ATATTTATGCCAGCCAGCCAGACGCAGACGCGCCGAGACAGAACTTAATGGGCCCGCTAACAGCGCGATT
TGCTGGTGACCCAATGCGACCAGATGCTCCACGCCCAGTCGCGTACCGTCTTCATGGGAGAAAATAATAC
TGTTGATGGGTGTCTGGTCAGAGACATCAAGAAATAACGCCGGAACATTAGTGCAGGCAGCTTCCACAGC
AATGGCATCCTGGTCATCCAGCGGATAGTTAATGATCAGCCCACTGACGCGTTGCGCGAGAAGATTGTGC
ACCGCCGCTTTACAGGCTTCGACGCCGCTTCGTTCTACCATCGACACCACCACGCTGGCACCCAGTTGAT
CGGCGCGAGATTTAATCGCCGCGACAATTTGCGACGGCGCGTGCAGGGCCAGACTGGAGGTGGCAACGCC
AATCAGCAACGACTGTTTGCCCGCCAGTTGTTGTGCCACGCGGTTGGGAATGTAATTCAGCTCCGCCATC
GCCGCTTCCACTTTTTCCCGCGTTTTCGCAGAAACGTGGCTGGCCTGGTTCACCACGCGGGAAACGGTCT
GATAAGAGACACCGGCATACTCTGCGACATCGTATAACGTTACTGGTTTCACATTCACCACCCTGAATTG
ACTCTCTTCCGGGCGCTATCATGCCATACCGCGAAAGGTTTTGCGCCATTCGATGGTGTCCGGGATCTCG
ACGCTCTCCCTTATGCGACTCCTGCATTAGGAAGCAGCCCAGTAGTAGGTTGAGGCCGTTGAGCACCGCC
GCCGCAAGGAATGGTGCATGCAAGGAGATGGCGCCCAACAGTCCCCCGGCCACGGGGCCTGCCACCATAC
CCACGCCGAAACAAGCGCTCATGAGCCCGAAGTGGCGAGCCCGATCTTCCCCATCGGTGATGTCGGCGAT
ATAGGCGCCAGCAACCGCACCTGTGGCGCCGGTGATGCCGGCCACGATGCGTCCGGCGTAGAGGATCGAG
ATCTCGATCCCGCGAAATTAATACGACTCACTATAGGGGAATTGTGAGCGGATAACAATTCCCCTCTAGA
AATAATTTTGTTTAACTTTAAGAAGGAGATATACCATGGGCAGCAGCCATCATCATCATCATCACAGCAG
CGGCCTGGTGCCGCGCGGCAGCCATATGGAAAACCTGTATTTTCAGGGC
Features (pLannotate 1.2.2; 25 found; start..end, strand, type, name):
     13..336     +  CDS            FKBP1A: FKB1A_HUMAN - Also known as FKBP1, FKBP12. Experimental evidence at protein level: Swiss-Prot protein existence level 1. Keeps in an inactive conformation TGFBR1, the TGF-beta type I serine/threonine kinase receptor, preventing TGF-beta receptor activation in absence of ligand. Recruits SMAD7 to ACVR1B which prevents the association of SMAD2 and SMAD3 with the activin receptor complex, thereby blocking the activin signal. May modulate the RYR1 calcium channel activity. PPIases accelerate the folding of proteins. It catalyzes the cis-trans isomerization of proline imidic peptide bonds in oligop
    718..1002    +  CDS            FPR2 (fragment): FKBP2_CRYNB - Protein inferred from homology: Swiss-Prot protein existence level 3. PPIases accelerate the folding of proteins. It catalyzes the cis-trans isomerization of proline imidic peptide bonds in oligopeptides (By similarity). From Cryptococcus neoformans var. neoformans serotype D (strain B-3501A) (Filobasidiella neoformans).
    997..1311    +  CDS            FPR1 (fragment): FKBP_CANGA - Experimental evidence at protein level: Swiss-Prot protein existence level 1. PPIases accelerate the folding of proteins. It catalyzes the cis-trans isomerization of proline imidic peptide bonds in oligopeptides (By similarity). From Candida glabrata (strain ATCC 2001 / CBS 138 / JCM 3761 / NBRC 0622 / NRRL Y-65) (Yeast) (Torulopsis glabrata).
   1336..1452    +  CDS            Sting1 (fragment): STING_MOUSE - Also known as Eris From Mus musculus (Mouse).
   1499..1516    +  CDS            9xHis (fragment): 9xHis affinity tag
   1526..1575    +  CDS            SET1 (fragment): solubility-enhancement tag derived from T7 phage gene 10B
   1583..1630    +  terminator     T7 terminator: transcription terminator for bacteriophage T7 RNA polymerase
   1667..2095    +  rep_origin     f1 ori (sequence partly withheld): f1 bacteriophage origin of replication; arrow indicates direction of (+) strand synthesis
   2148..2205    +  promoter       AmpR promoter (fragment): bla
   2214..3029    -  CDS            KanR: aminoglycoside phosphotransferase; aph(3')-Ia; confers resistance to kanamycin in bacteria or G418 (Geneticin®) in eukaryotes
   3151..3739    +  rep_origin     ori: high-copy-number ColE1/pMB1/pBR322/pUC origin of replication
   3925..4064    -  misc_feature   bom: basis of mobility region from pBR322
   4166..4357    -  CDS            rop: Rop protein, which maintains plasmids at low copy number; rop
   4374..4754    +  CDS            YPB1_ECOLX: Protein predicted: Swiss-Prot protein existence level 4. From Escherichia coli.
   4826..5117    -  CDS            TcR (fragment): tetracycline efflux protein; tet; confers resistance to tetracycline
   5132..5153    -  protein_bind   CAP binding site: CAP binding activates transcription in the presence of cAMP. E. coli catabolite activator protein
   5166..6248    -  CDS            lacI: lac repressor; lacI; The lac repressor binds to the lac operator to inhibit transcription in E. coli. This inhibition can be relieved by adding lactose or isopropyl-β-D-thiogalactopyranoside (IPTG).
   6249..6326    -  promoter       lacI promoter: lacI
   6334..6613    -  CDS            TcR (fragment): tetracycline efflux protein; tet; confers resistance to tetracycline
   6635..6653    +  promoter       T7 promoter: promoter for bacteriophage T7 RNA polymerase
   6654..6678    +  protein_bind   lac operator: The lac repressor binds to the lac operator to inhibit transcription in E. coli. This inhibition can be relieved by adding lactose or isopropyl-β-D-thiogalactopyranoside (IPTG). lac repressor encoded by lacI
   6693..6715    +  RBS            RBS: efficient ribosome binding site from bacteriophage T7 gene 10 (Olins and Rangwala, 1989)
   6734..6750    +  CDS            capTEV™ (fragment): composite tag for in vivo biotinylation, TEV protease cleavage, and 6xHis tagging
   6761..6778    +  CDS            thrombin site: thrombin recognition and cleavage site
   6785..6805    +  CDS            TEV site: tobacco etch virus (TEV) protease recognition and cleavage site
