[The description below was written by a language model from this plasmid's Addgene catalogue record and pLannotate feature annotations shown in this document.]
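Description:
pET28a-FKBP-STING(pLxIS) is a bacterial expression plasmid built on the pET28a backbone for producing a fusion protein containing the C-terminal tail (CTT) of mouse STING (Sting1) in E. coli. It is maintained through a ColE1/pBR322-type origin accompanied by the bom site and rop gene, also carries an f1 phage origin, and is selected with kanamycin through the aminoglycoside phosphotransferase gene. The catalogue lists it as high copy. The backbone-encoded lacI gene supplies lac repressor.

Expression is driven by a T7 promoter with an adjacent lac operator and the phage T7 gene 10 ribosome binding site, so transcription depends on a host that provides T7 RNA polymerase and can be induced with IPTG. It ends at the T7 terminator. The open reading frame begins with the N-terminal His tag of pET28a, annotated only as a fragment of a composite His-containing tag, followed by thrombin and TEV protease cleavage sites that would allow tag removal. According to the record, four tandem FKBP domains follow. The automated annotation labels only three FKBP-like segments, one as human FKBP12 and two as fungal homologue fragments, which probably reflects sequence-diverged repeats rather than different source species. Downstream lies a short fragment of mouse STING, inserted between BamHI and EcoRI, corresponding to the CTT that holds the pLxIS motif named in the plasmid title. A vector-derived His-tag sequence sits after the insert, but the record does not say whether it is translated.

The stated purpose is bacterial overexpression of the STING CTT. FKBP repeats are commonly used for ligand-induced oligomerisation, although the record does not state that application.
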