Addgene plasmid #221333: pET28a-FKBP-STING(pLxIS)
Purpose: Overexpression of STING CTT in bacteria
Depositing lab: Jonathan Kagan. Depositing organization: Boston Children's Hospital. Publication: pLxIS-containing domains are biochemically flexible regulators of interferons and metabolism. Landau LM, Chaudhary N, Tien YC, Rogozinska M, Joshi S, Yao C, Crowley J, Hullahalli K, Campbell IW, Waldor MK, Haigis M, Kagan JC. Mol Cell. 2024 Jul 11;84(13):2436-2454.e10. doi: 10.1016/j.molcel.2024.05.030. Epub 2024 Jun 25. PubMed 38925114.
Backbone
  Vector backbone: pET28a
  Vector type: Bacterial Expression
Growth in bacteria
  Bacterial resistance: Kanamycin, 50 μg/mL
  Growth temperature: 37°C
  Growth strain: NEB Stable
  Copy number: High Copy
Gene/Insert
  Gene/Insert name: STING CTT
  Species: M. musculus (mouse)
  Entrez Gene: Sting1 (a.k.a. 2610307O08Rik, ERIS, MPYS, Mita, STING, STING-beta, Tmem173)
  Promoter: T7
  Tag / fusion protein: 6xHis-4xFKBP (N terminal on insert)
  Cloning method: Restriction Enzyme; 5′ cloning site BamHI (not destroyed); 3′ cloning site EcoRI (not destroyed)
  Sequencing primers: 5′ n/a
Terms and licenses: Academic/Nonprofit Terms; Industry Terms: Not Available to Industry
How to cite: pET28a-FKBP-STING(pLxIS) was a gift from Jonathan Kagan (Addgene plasmid # 221333 ; http://n2t.net/addgene:221333 ; RRID:Addgene_221333)
